>Addgene plasmid #222596 | pPB.DEST-Illusia(Y783F) | addgene full sequence | sequence record 450084 | Addgene NGS Result
CTAAATTGTAAGCGTTAATATTTTGTTAAAATTCGCGTTAAATTTTTGTTAAATCAGCTCATTTTTTAAC
CAATAGGCCGAAATCGGCAAAATCCCTTATAAATCAAAAGAATAGACCGAGATAGGGT
[37 nt withheld, positions 129-165]
AAAGAACGTGGACTCCAACGTCAAAGG
[49 nt withheld, positions 193-241]
T
[91 nt withheld, positions 243-333]
G
[124 nt withheld, positions 335-458]
CCCATTCGCCATTCAGGCTGCGCAACTGTTGGGAAGGGCGATCGGTGCGGGCCTCTTCGCTATTACGCCA
GCTGGCGAAAGGGGGATGTGCTGCAAGGCGATTAAGTTGGGTAACGCCAGGGTTTTCCCAGTCACGACGT
TGTAAAACGACGGCCAGTGAGCGCGCGTAATACGACTCACTATAGGGCGAATTGGGGCGCGCCATTCTAG
ATTAACCCTAGAAAGATAGTCTGCGTAAAATTGACGCATGCATTCTTGAAATATTGCTCTCTCTTTCTAA
ATAGCGCGAATCCGTCGCTGTGCATTTAGGACATCTCAGTCGCCGCTTGGAGCTCCCGTGAGGCGTGCTT
GTCAATGCGGTAAGTGTCACTGATTTTGAACTATAACGACCGCGTGAGTCAAAATGACGCATGATTATCT
TTTACGTGACTTTTAAGATTTAACTCATACGATAATTATATTGTTATTTCATGTTCTACTTACGTGATAA
CTTATTATATATATATTTTCTTGTTATAGATATCAACTAGAATGCTAGCATGGGCCCATCTCGACATTGA
TTATTGACTAGTTATTAATAGTAATCAATTACGGGGTCATTAGTTCATAGCCCATATATGGAGTTCCGCG
TTACATAACTTACGGTAAATGGCCCGCCTGGCTGACCGCCCAACGACCCCCGCCCATTGACGTCAATAAT
GACGTATGTTCCCATAGTAACGCCAATAGGGACTTTCCATTGACGTCAATGGGTGGAGTATTTACGGTAA
ACTGCCCACTTGGCAGTACATCAAGTGTATCATATGCCAAGTACGCCCCCTATTGACGTCAATGACGGTA
AATGGCCCGCCTGGCATTATGCCCAGTACATGACCTTATGGGACTTTCCTACTTGGCAGTACATCTACGT
ATTAGTCATCGCTATTACCATGGTCGAGGTGAGCCCCACGTTCTGCTTCACTCTCCCCATCTCCCCCCCC
TCCCCACCCCCAATTTTGTATTTATTTATTTTTTAATTATTTTGTGCAGCGATGGGGGCGGGGGGGGGGG
GGGGGCGCGCGCCAGGCGGGGCGGGGCGGGGCGAGGGGCGGGGCGGGGCGAGGCGGAGAGGTGCGGCGGC
AGCCAATCAGAGCGGCGCGCTCCGAAAGTTTCCTTTTATGGCGAGGCGGCGGCGGCGGCGGCCCTATAAA
AAGCGAAGCGCGCGGCGGGCGGGAGTCGCTGCGCGCTGCCTTCGCCCCGTGCCCCGCTCCGCCGCCGCCT
CGCGCCGCCCGCCCCGGCTCTGACTGACCGCGTTACTCCCACAGGTGAGCGGGCGGGACGGCCCTTCTCC
TCCGGGCTGTAATTAGCGCTTGGTTTAATGACGGCTTGTTTCTTTTCTGTGGCTGCGTGAAAGCCTTGAG
GGGCTCCGGGAGGGCCCTTTGTGCGGGGGGAGCGGCTCGGGGGGTGCGTGCGTGTGTGTGTGCGTGGGGA
GCGCCGCGTGCGGCTCCGCGCTGCCCGGCGGCTGTGAGCGCTGCGGGCGCGGCGCGGGGCTTTGTGCGCT
CCGCAGTGTGCGCGAGGGGAGCGCGGCCGGGGGCGGTGCCCCGCGGTGCGGGGGGGGCTGCGAGGGGAAC
AAAGGCTGCGTGCGGGGTGTGTGCGTGGGGGGGTGAGCAGGGGGTGTGGGCGCGTCGGTCGGGCTGCAAC
CCCCCCTGCACCCCCCTCCCCGAGTTGCTGAGCACGGCCCGGCTTCGGGTGCGGGGCTCCGTACGGGGCG
TGGCGCGGGGCTCGCCGTGCCGGGCGGGGGGTGGCGGCAGGTGGGGGTGCCGGGCGGGGCGGGGCCGCCT
CGGGCCGGGGAGGGCTCGGGGGAGGGGCGCGGCGGCCCCCGGAGCGCCGGCGGCTGTCGAGGCGCGGCGA
GCCGCAGCCATTGCCTTTTATGGTAATCGTGCGAGAGGGCGCAGGGACTTCCTTTGTCCCAAATCTGTGC
GGAGCCGAAATCTGGGAGGCGCCGCCGCACCCCCTCTAGCGGGCGCGGGGCGAAGCGGTGCGGCGCCGGC
AGGAAGGAAATGGGCGGGGAGGGCCTTCGTGCGTCGCCGCGCCGCCGTCCCCTTCTCCCTCTCCAGCCTC
GGGGCTGTCCGCGGGGGGACGGCTGCCTTCGGGGGGGACGGGGCAGGGCGGGGTTCGGCTTCTGGCGTGT
GACCGGCGGCTCTAGAGCCTCTGCTAACCATGTTCATGCCTTCTTCTTTTTCCTACAGCTCCTGGGCAAC
GTGCTGGTTATTGTGCTGTCTCATCATTTTGGCAAAGAATTCAGATCTGCGGCCGCCTCGAGAAGCTTGA
TCAACAAGTTTGTACAAAAAAAGCAGGCTAGCGTCGACGCCACCATGGGCTGCATCAAGAGCAAGCGCAA
GGACAACCTGAACGACGACGGCGTGGACTCTAGAATGGTGAGCAAGGGCGAGGAGCTGTTCACCGGGGTG
GTGCCCATCCTGGTCGAGCTGGACGGCGACGTAAACGGCCACAAGTTCAGCGTGTCCGGCGAGGGCGAGG
GCGATGCCACCTACGGCAAGCTGACCCTGAAGCTTCTATGCACCACCGGCAAGCTGCCCGTGCCCTGGCC
CACCCTCGTGACCACCCTGGGCTACGGCCTGCAGTGCTTCGCCCGCTACCCCGACCACATGAAGCAGCAC
GACTTCTTCAAGTCCGCCATGCCCGAAGGCTACGTCCAGGAGCGCACCATCTTCTTCAAGGACGACGGCA
ACTACAAGACCCGCGCCGAGGTGAAGTTCGAGGGCGACACCCTGGTGAACCGCATCGAGCTGAAGGGCAT
CGACTTCAAGGAGGACGGCAACATCCTGGGGCACAAGCTGGAGTACAACTACAACAGCCACAACGTCTAT
ATCACCGCCGACAAGCAGAAGAACGGCATCAAGGCCAACTTCAAGATCCGCCACAACATCGAGGACGGCG
GCGTGCAGCTCGCCGACCACTACCAGCAGAACACCCCCATCGGCGACGGCCCCGTGCTGCTGCCCGACAA
CCACTACCTGAGCTACCAGTCCGCCCTGTTCAAAGACCCCAACGAGAAGCGCGATCACATGGTCCTGCTG
GAGTTCCTGACCGCCGCCGGGATCACTGAGGGCATGAACGAGCTGTACCTCGAGGAAGGTTCCCAATTCT
GGGTAACGGTGCAGAGGACTGAGGCCGCCGAGCGCTGTGGCCTGCATGGCTCCTACGTGCTGAGGGTGGA
GGCTGAAAGGCTGACTCTCCTGACCGTGGGGGCCCAGAGTCAGATACTGGAGCCACTCCTGTCCTGGCCC
TACACTCTGTTGCGTCGCTATGGCCGGGACAAGGTCATGTTCTCTTTCGAGGCCGGCCGCCGCTGCCCCT
CAGGCCCTGGAACCTTCACCTTCCAGACGGCACAGGGAAATGACATCTTCCAGGCAGTTGAGACTGCCAT
CCACCGGCAGAAGGCCCAGGGAAAGGCCGGAGGTACCAGTGCTGGTGGTAGTGCTGGTGGTAGTGCTGGT
GGTAGTGCTGGTGGTAGTGCTGGTGGTTCCGGCAGTGCTGGTGGTAGTGCTGGTGGTAGTACCAGTGCTG
GTGGTAGTGCTGGTGGTAGTGCTGGTGGTAGTGCTGGTGGTAGTGCTGGTGGTTCCGGCAGTGCTGGTGG
TAGTGCTGGTGGTAGTACCAGTGCTGGTGGTAGTGCTGGTGGTAGTGCTGGTGGTAGTGCTGGTGGTAGT
GCTGGTGGTTCCGGCAGTGCTGGTGGTAGTGCTGGTGGTAGTACCAGTGCTGGTGGTAGTGCTGGTGGTA
GTGCTGGTGGTAGTGCTGGTGGTAGTGCTGGTGGTTCCGGAAAAGGAGAGTATAAGCCGAATGTCGTGAC
TACAGTAGCCAGTAAGTTTATTCCTAATGAAGGTACGGACTGGAAAGCCAATGGCGGCCGCATGGTGAGC
AAGGGCGAGGAGCTGTTCACCGGGGTGGTGCCCATCCTGGTCGAGCTGGACGGCGACGTAAACGGCCACA
AGTTCAGCGTGTCCGGCGAGGGCGAGGGCGATGCCACCTACGGCAAGCTGACCCTGAAGTTCATCTGCAC
CACCGGCAAGCTGCCCGTGCCCTGGCCCACCCTCGTGACCACCCTGTCCTGGGGCGTGCAGTGCTTCGCC
CGCTACCCCGACCACATGAAGCAGCACGACTTCTTCAAGTCCGCCATGCCCGAAGGCTACGTCCAGGAGC
GCACCATCTTCTTCAAGGACGACGGCAACTACAAGACCCGCGCCGAGGTGAAGTTCGAGGGCGACACCCT
GGTGAACCGCATCGAGCTGAAGGGCATCGACTTCAAGGAGGACGGCAACATCCTGGGGCACAAGCTGGAG
TACAACTACTTTAGCGACAACGTCTATATCACCGCCGACAAGCAGAAGAACGGCATCAAGGCCAACTTCA
AGATCCGCCACAACATCGAGGACGGCGGCGTGCAGCTCGCCGACCACTACCAGCAGAACACCCCCATCGG
CGACGGCCCCGTGCTGCTGCCCGACAACCACTACCTGAGCACCCAGTCCAAGCTGAGCAAAGACCCCAAC
GAGAAGCGCGATCACATGGTCCTGCTGGAGTTCGTGACCGCCGCCGGGATCACTCTCGGCATGGACGAGC
TGTACAAGTAATGAGAATTCACCCAGCTTTCTTGTACAAAGTGGTTGATCATCGATGATCTAGAGCTCGC
TGATCAGCCTCGACTGTGCCTTCTAGTTGCCAGCCATCTGTTGTTTGCCCCTCCCCCGTGCCTTCCTTGA
CCCTGGAAGGTGCCACTCCCACTGTCCTTTCCTAATAAAATGAGGAAATTGCATCGCATTGTCTGAGTAG
GTGTCATTCTATTCTGGGGGGTGGGGTGGGGCAGGACAGCAAGGGGGAGGATTGGGAAGACAATAGCAGG
CATGCTGGGGATGCGGTGGGCTCTATGGCTTCTGAGGCGGAAAGAACCTGCAGCCCAAGCTTGGCGTAAT
CATGGTCATAGCTGTTTCCTGTGTGAAATTGTTATCCGCTCACAATTCCACACAACATACGAGCCGGAAG
CATAAAGTGTAAAGCCTGGGGTGCCTAATGAGTGAGCTAACTCACATTAATTGCGTTGCGCTCACTGCCC
GCTTTCCAGTCGGGAAACCTGTCGTGCCAGCGGATCCATTCATGAATGAATTCATGTCGACATACTAGTT
AAAAGTTTTGTTACTTTATAGAAGAAATTTTGAGTTTTTGTTTTTTTTTAATAAATAAATAAACATAAAT
AAATTGTTTGTTGAATTTATTATTAGTATGTAAGTGTAAATATAATAAAACTTAATATCTATTCAAATTA
ATAAATAAACCTCGATATACAGACCGATAAAACACATGCGTCAATTTTACGCATGATTATCTTTAACGTA
CGTCACAATATGATTATCTTTCTAGGGTTAATCTAGTATACGCGTATGCGGCCGCTTAATTAATCCAGCT
TTTGTTCCCTTTAGTGAGGGTTAATTGCGCGCTTGGCGTAATCATGGTCATAGCTGTTTCCTGTGTGAAA
TTGTTATCCGCTCACAATTCCACACAACATACGAGCCGGAAGCATAAAGTGTAAAGCCTGGGGTGCCTAA
TGAGTGAGCTAACTCACATTAATTGCGTTGCGCTCACTGCCCGCTTTCCAGTCGGGAAACCTGTCGTGCC
AGCTGCATTAATGAATCGGCCAACGCGCGGGGAGAGGCGGTTTGCGTATTGGGCGCTCTTCCGCTTCCTC
GCTCACTGACTCGCTGCGCTCGGTCGTTCGGCTGCGGCGAGCGGTATCAGCTCACTCAAAGGCGGTAATA
CGGTTATCCACAGAATCAGGGGATAACGCAGGAAAGAACATGTGAGCAAAAGGCCAGCAAAAGGCCAGGA
ACCGTAAAAAGGCCGCGTTGCTGGCGTTTTTCCATAGGCTCCGCCCCCCTGACGAGCATCACAAAAATCG
ACGCTCAAGTCAGAGGTGGCGAAACCCGACAGGACTATAAAGATACCAGGCGTTTCCCCCTGGAAGCTCC
CTCGTGCGCTCTCCTGTTCCGACCCTGCCGCTTACCGGATACCTGTCCGCCTTTCTCCCTTCGGGAAGCG
TGGCGCTTTCTCATAGCTCACGCTGTAGGTATCTCAGTTCGGTGTAGGTCGTTCGCTCCAAGCTGGGCTG
TGTGCACGAACCCCCCGTTCAGCCCGACCGCTGCGCCTTATCCGGTAACTATCGTCTTGAGTCCAACCCG
GTAAGACACGACTTATCGCCACTGGCAGCAGCCACTGGTAACAGGATTAGCAGAGCGAGGTATGTAGGCG
GTGCTACAGAGTTCTTGAAGTGGTGGCCTAACTACGGCTACACTAGAAGAACAGTATTTGGTATCTGCGC
TCTGCTGAAGCCAGTTACCTTCGGAAAAAGAGTTGGTAGCTCTTGATCCGGCAAACAAACCACCGCTGGT
AGCGGTGGTTTTTTTGTTTGCAAGCAGCAGATTACGCGCAGAAAAAAAGGATCTCAAGAAGATCCTTTGA
TCTTTTCTACGGGGTCTGACGCTCAGTGGAACGAAAACTCACGTTAAGGGATTTTGGTCATGAGATTATC
AAAAAGGATCTTCACCTAGATCCTTTTAAATTAAAAATGAAGTTTTAAATCAATCTAAAGTATATATGAG
TAAACTTGGTCTGACAGTTACCAATGCTTAATCAGTGAGGCACCTATCTCAGCGATCTGTCTATTTCGTT
CATCCATAGTTGCCTGACTCCCCGTCGTGTAGATAACTACGATACGGGAGGGCTTACCATCTGGCCCCAG
TGCTGCAATGATACCGCGAGACCCACGCTCACCGGCTCCAGATTTATCAGCAATAAACCAGCCAGCCGGA
AGGGCCGAGCGCAGAAGTGGTCCTGCAACTTTATCCGCCTCCATCCAGTCTATTAATTGTTGCCGGGAAG
CTAGAGTAAGTAGTTCGCCAGTTAATAGTTTGCGCAACGTTGTTGCCATTGCTACAGGCATCGTGGTGTC
ACGCTCGTCGTTTGGTATGGCTTCATTCAGCTCCGGTTCCCAACGATCAAGGCGAGTTACATGATCCCCC
ATGTTGTGCAAAAAAGCGGTTAGCTCCTTCGGTCCTCCGATCGTTGTCAGAAGTAAGTTGGCCGCAGTGT
TATCACTCATGGTTATGGCAGCACTGCATAATTCTCTTACTGTCATGCCATCCGTAAGATGCTTTTCTGT
GACTGGTGAGTACTCAACCAAGTCATTCTGAGAATAGTGTATGCGGCGACCGAGTTGCTCTTGCCCGGCG
TCAATACGGGATAATACCGCGCCACATAGCAGAACTTTAAAAGTGCTCATCATTGGAAAACGTTCTTCGG
GGCGAAAACTCTCAAGGATCTTACCGCTGTTGAGATCCAGTTCGATGTAACCCACTCGTGCACCCAACTG
ATCTTCAGCATCTTTTACTTTCACCAGCGTTTCTGGGTGAGCAAAAACAGGAAGGCAAAATGCCGCAAAA
AAGGGAATAAGGGCGACACGGAAATGTTGAATACTCATACTCTTCCTTTTTCAATATTATTGAAGCATTT
ATCAGGGTTATTGTCTCATGAGCGGATACATATTTGAATGTATTTAGAAAAATAAACAAATAGGGGTTCC
GCGCACATTTCCCCGAAAAGTGCCAC
Features (pLannotate 1.2.2; 27 found; start..end, strand, type, name):
     30..458     -  rep_origin     f1 ori (sequence partly withheld): f1 bacteriophage origin of replication; arrow indicates direction of (+) strand synthesis
    463..618     -  CDS            lacZα (fragment): LacZα fragment of β-galactosidase; lacZ fragment
    626..644     +  promoter       T7 promoter: promoter for bacteriophage T7 RNA polymerase
   1011..1390    +  enhancer       CMV enhancer: human cytomegalovirus immediate early enhancer
   1392..1669    +  promoter       chicken β-actin promoter: No description available
   1670..2686    +  intron         chimeric intron: chimera between introns from chicken β-actin and rabbit β-globin
   2684..2740    +  CDS            HBB (fragment): HBB_LEPEU - Experimental evidence at protein level: Swiss-Prot protein existence level 1. Involved in oxygen transport from the lung to the various peripheral tissues. From Lepus europaeus (European hare).
   2772..2797    +  protein_bind   attB1: mutant version of attB; recombination site for the Gateway® BP reaction BP Clonase™
   2813..2872    +  CDS            Lyn (fragment): LYN_MOUSE - Experimental evidence at protein level: Swiss-Prot protein existence level 1. Non-receptor tyrosine-protein kinase that transmits signals from cell surface receptors and plays an important role in the regulation of innate and adaptive immune responses, hematopoiesis, responses to growth factors and cytokines, integrin signaling, but also responses to DNA damage and genotoxic agents. Functions primarily as negative regulator, but can also function as activator, depending on the context. Required for the initiation of the B-cell response, but also for its down-regulation and terminat
   2873..3586    +  CDS            YPet: YPet is a basic (constitutively fluorescent) yellow fluorescent protein published in 2005, derived from Aequorea victoria. It has moderate acid sensitivity.
   3575..3913    +  CDS            DOK1 (fragment): DOK1_HUMAN - Experimental evidence at protein level: Swiss-Prot protein existence level 1. DOK proteins are enzymatically inert adaptor or scaffolding proteins. They provide a docking platform for the assembly of multimolecular signaling complexes. DOK1 appears to be a negative regulator of the insulin signaling pathway. Modulates integrin activation by competing with talin for the same binding site on ITGB3. From Homo sapiens (Human).
   4370..5089    +  CDS            mTurquoise2: enhanced monomeric variant of CFP (Goedhart et al., 2012) mammalian codon-optimized
   5099..5123    -  protein_bind   attB2: mutant version of attB; recombination site for the Gateway® BP reaction BP Clonase™
   5162..5386    +  polyA_signal   bGH poly(A) signal: bovine growth hormone polyadenylation signal
   5390..5406    +  promoter       SV40 promoter (fragment): SV40 enhancer and early promoter
   5457..5473    -  protein_bind   lac operator: The lac repressor binds to the lac operator to inhibit transcription in E. coli. This inhibition can be relieved by adding lactose or isopropyl-β-D-thiogalactopyranoside (IPTG). lac repressor encoded by lacI
   5481..5511    -  promoter       lac promoter: promoter for the E. coli lac operon
   5526..5547    -  protein_bind   CAP binding site: CAP binding activates transcription in the presence of cAMP. E. coli catabolite activator protein
   5560..5599    -  CDS            lacI (fragment): lac repressor; lacI; The lac repressor binds to the lac operator to inhibit transcription in E. coli. This inhibition can be relieved by adding lactose or isopropyl-β-D-thiogalactopyranoside (IPTG).
   5926..5944    -  promoter       T3 promoter: promoter for bacteriophage T3 RNA polymerase
   5989..6005    -  protein_bind   lac operator: The lac repressor binds to the lac operator to inhibit transcription in E. coli. This inhibition can be relieved by adding lactose or isopropyl-β-D-thiogalactopyranoside (IPTG). lac repressor encoded by lacI
   6013..6043    -  promoter       lac promoter: promoter for the E. coli lac operon
   6058..6079    -  protein_bind   CAP binding site: CAP binding activates transcription in the presence of cAMP. E. coli catabolite activator protein
   6092..6184    -  CDS            lacI (fragment): lac repressor; lacI; The lac repressor binds to the lac operator to inhibit transcription in E. coli. This inhibition can be relieved by adding lactose or isopropyl-β-D-thiogalactopyranoside (IPTG).
   6367..6955    -  rep_origin     ori: high-copy-number ColE1/pMB1/pBR322/pUC origin of replication
   7126..7986    -  CDS            AmpR: β-lactamase; bla; confers resistance to ampicillin, carbenicillin, and related antibiotics
   7987..8091    -  promoter       AmpR promoter: bla
