[The description below was written by a language model from this plasmid's Addgene catalogue record and pLannotate feature annotations shown in this document.]
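Description:
pPB.DEST-Illusia(Y783F) is a piggyBac transposon-based mammalian expression plasmid of about 8.1 kb, made by Gateway cloning into the pPB.DEST backbone and intended for stable expression in mammalian cells through transposition. It is propagated in E. coli as a high-copy plasmid using a ColE1/pUC-type origin and is selected with ampicillin through the AmpR (β-lactamase) cassette. An f1 origin, T7 and T3 promoters and lac/lacZα remnants are carried over from the cloning-vector ancestry. The automated annotation does not mark the piggyBac terminal repeats, and it detects no mammalian selection marker, only a very short SV40 promoter fragment. The transposon character of the vector therefore rests on the catalogue description.

The payload is a roughly 2.3 kb synthetic open reading frame flanked by attB1 and attB2 sites. It is driven by the CAG promoter (CMV enhancer, chicken β-actin promoter and chimeric intron) and terminated by the bGH polyadenylation signal. The annotated parts are a short N-terminal Lyn-derived segment, which in biosensor designs of this kind typically serves as a membrane-targeting motif, followed by YPet, a fragment of human DOK1, an unannotated stretch, and mTurquoise2. The unannotated region presumably holds the integrin β1-derived NPxY sequence, though the feature table does not confirm this. YPet and mTurquoise2 form the FRET pair of the Illusia reporter for integrin phosphorylation, and DOK1 is an adaptor protein noted for binding integrin cytoplasmic tails.

This variant carries a mutation in the NPxY site equivalent to Y783F in full-length ITGB1. Replacing the tyrosine with phenylalanine removes the phosphorylatable residue, so the construct provides a phospho-mutant version of the reporter, most plausibly for use as a non-phosphorylatable comparison alongside the unmutated Illusia sensor.
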