Addgene plasmid #222596: pPB.DEST-Illusia(Y783F)
Purpose: Piggybac expression vector with a phospho-mutant (Y783F) variant of the Illusia FRET reporter for integrin phosphorylation
Depositing lab: Johanna Ivaska. Depositing organization: Turku Bioscience Centre. Publication: Dynamic regulation of integrin beta1 phosphorylation supports invasion of breast cancer cells. Conway JRW, Joshi O, Kaivola J, Follain G, Gounis M, Kuhl D, Ivaska J. Nat Cell Biol. 2025 May 26. doi: 10.1038/s41556-025-01663-4. PubMed 40419795.
Backbone
  Vector backbone: pPB.DEST
  Total vector size (bp): 8104
  Vector type: Mammalian Expression ; Transposon-based stable expression
Growth in bacteria
  Bacterial resistance: Ampicillin, 100 μg/mL
  Growth temperature: 37°C
  Growth strain: DH5alpha
  Copy number: High Copy
Gene/Insert
  Gene/Insert name: Illusia(Y783F)
  Species: Synthetic
  Insert size (bp): 2274
  Mutation: Mutation in the NPxY(783) site equivolent to Y783F in full-length integrin beta1 (ITGB1)
  Promoter: CAG
  Cloning method: Gateway Cloning
  Sequencing primers: 5′ CAG_F; 3′ BGH_R
Terms and licenses: Academic/Nonprofit Terms; Industry Terms
How to cite: pPB.DEST-Illusia(Y783F) was a gift from Johanna Ivaska (Addgene plasmid # 222596 ; http://n2t.net/addgene:222596 ; RRID:Addgene_222596)
